Addgene plasmid #69941: pSCKtheoRaj12-o11
Purpose: pSTC2,theoHHAzRaj12,cisRaj11-sfGFP, KanR
Depositing lab: Alfonso Jaramillo. Depositing organization: University of Warwick. Publication: Dynamic signal processing by ribozyme-mediated RNA circuits to control gene expression. Shen S, Rodrigo G, Prakash S, Majer E, Landrain TE, Kirov B, Daros JA, Jaramillo A. Nucleic Acids Res. 2015 May 26;43(10):5158-70. doi: 10.1093/nar/gkv287. Epub 2015 Apr 27. PubMed 25916845.
Backbone
  Vector backbone: pSTC2
  Backbone size w/o insert (bp): 3376
  Total vector size (bp): 4524
  Vector type: Bacterial Expression, Synthetic Biology
Growth in bacteria
  Bacterial resistance: Kanamycin, 50 μg/mL
  Growth temperature: 37°C
  Growth strain: Top10
  Copy number: Low Copy
Gene/Insert
  Gene/Insert name: TheoHHAzRaj12,cisRaj11,sfGFP
  Species: Synthetic
  Insert size (bp): 1148
  Cloning method: Restriction Enzyme; 5′ cloning site EcoRI (not destroyed); 3′ cloning site PstI (not destroyed)
  Sequencing primers: 5′ tgccacctgacgtctaagaa; 3′ gctcactcaaaggcggtaat
Terms and licenses: Academic/Nonprofit Terms; Industry Terms: Not Available to Industry
Depositor comments: Please check Genbank file for complete sequence annotation.
How to cite: pSCKtheoRaj12-o11 was a gift from Alfonso Jaramillo (Addgene plasmid # 69941 ; http://n2t.net/addgene:69941 ; RRID:Addgene_69941)
