[The description below was written by a language model from this plasmid's Addgene catalogue record and pLannotate feature annotations shown in this document.]
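Description:
pSCKtheoRaj12-o11 is a 4,524 bp bacterial expression plasmid for synthetic biology, built on the pSTC2 backbone. It replicates in E. coli at low copy from the pSC101 origin, which depends on the plasmid-encoded Rep101 (RepA) protein, and is selected with kanamycin through the KanR aminoglycoside phosphotransferase gene. The 1,148 bp synthetic insert sits between a BioBrick prefix and suffix, cloned via EcoRI and PstI sites that remain intact. Several transcription terminators (tonB, lambda t0, his operon, T3Te and a putative bacterial terminator fragment) flank the cloning region and backbone modules, presumably insulating them from read-through.

The insert holds two divergently oriented units that together form an RNA-based regulatory circuit. On the reverse strand, a PLtetO-1 promoter fragment lies upstream of theoHHAzRaj12. Its name and the annotated hammerhead ribozyme suggest a theophylline-responsive hammerhead aptazyme joined to the small regulatory RNA Raj12. On the forward strand, a region containing a lac operator precedes superfolder GFP. The promoter there is not annotated as such, although the operator suggests LacI/IPTG-regulated transcription. According to the record, the sfGFP message carries the cisRaj11 element, a cis-acting leader that is not separately annotated in the feature table.

The associated publication concerns ribozyme-mediated RNA circuits for dynamic control of gene expression. In that setting, ligand-dependent ribozyme processing would be expected to govern the availability of the small RNA, with sfGFP fluorescence as the readout. The "12" versus "11" naming may indicate a non-cognate sRNA/leader pairing, for example to test orthogonality, but the record does not say this.
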