Features (pLannotate 1.2.2; 14 found; start..end, strand, type, name):
      1..22      +  misc_feature   BioBrick prefix: BioBrick prefix for parts that do not start with "ATG"
    130..199     -  ncRNA          Hammerhead 1: Accession: RF00163 - Hammerhead ribozyme (type I)
    217..270     -  promoter       PLtetO-1 promoter (fragment): modified phage lambda PL promoter with tet operator sites (Lutz and Bujard, 1997)
    321..337     +  protein_bind   lac operator: The lac repressor binds to the lac operator to inhibit transcription in E. coli. This inhibition can be relieved by adding lactose or isopropyl-β-D-thiogalactopyranoside (IPTG). lac repressor encoded by lacI
    411..1121    +  CDS            superfolder GFP: GFP variant that folds robustly even when fused to poorly folded proteins (Pédelacq et al., 2006)
   1128..1148    +  misc_feature   BioBrick suffix: universal suffix for all parts
   1184..1215    +  terminator     tonB terminator: bidirectional E. coli tonB-P14 transcription terminator
   1262..1302    -  terminator     bacterial terminator (fragment): putative bacterial transcription terminator
   1314..2129    -  CDS            KanR: aminoglycoside phosphotransferase confers resistance to kanamycin in bacteria or G418 (Geneticin®) in eukaryotes
   2487..3437    -  CDS            Rep101: RepA protein needed for replication with the pSC101 origin; rep101
   3485..3707    -  rep_origin     pSC101 ori: low-copy replication origin that requires the Rep101 protein
   4199..4293    -  terminator     lambda t0 terminator: transcription terminator from phage lambda
   4330..4389    +  terminator     his operon terminator: This putative transcriptin terminator from the E. coli his operon has a 2-bp deletion introduced during synthesis. Its efficiency has not been determined.
   4449..4478    -  terminator     T3Te terminator: phage T3 early transcription terminator
>Addgene plasmid #69941 | pSCKtheoRaj12-o11 | depositor full sequence | sequence record 124981 | pSTC2,theoHHAzRaj12,cisRaj11-sfGFP
GAATTCGCGGCCGCTTCTAGAGACAGAAAAGCCCGCCTTTCGGCGGGCTTTGCCCAGAATCCCTTCGAGC
AAATCCTAGCGAGGTGCCGCTAGATTCGCTCAAAGGAACCCTTCTTCCTGCCCGTCTGGAATCCAGGACA
CCTGCCAAGGGCCTTTCGGCTGGTATGTATTTCGTCCTATTTGGGACTCATCAGCTGGATGTACGAAGGC
AGCGCCGTGCTCAGTATCTCTATCACTGATAGGGATGTCAATCTCTATCACTGATAGGGAGCTAGCCAAT
TGATGCATGCTAGCATAAATGTGAGCGGATAACATTGACATTGTGAGCGGATAACAAGATACTGAGCACC
CTCGCATAATTTCACTTCTTCAATCCTCCCGTTAAAGAGGAGAAATTATGAATGACTAGCCGTAAAGGCG
AAGAGCTGTTCACTGGTGTCGTCCCTATTCTGGTGGAACTGGATGGTGATGTCAACGGTCATAAGTTTTC
CGTGCGTGGCGAGGGTGAAGGTGACGCAACTAATGGTAAACTGACGCTGAAGTTCATCTGTACTACTGGT
AAACTGCCGGTACCTTGGCCGACTCTGGTAACGACGCTGACTTATGGTGTTCAGTGCTTTGCTCGTTATC
CGGACCATATGAAGCAGCATGACTTCTTCAAGTCCGCCATGCCGGAAGGCTATGTGCAGGAACGCACGAT
TTCCTTTAAGGATGACGGCACGTACAAAACGCGTGCGGAAGTGAAATTTGAAGGCGATACCCTGGTAAAC
CGCATTGAGCTGAAAGGCATTGACTTTAAAGAAGACGGCAATATCCTGGGCCATAAGCTGGAATACAATT
TTAACAGCCACAATGTTTACATCACCGCCGATAAACAAAAAAATGGCATTAAAGCGAATTTTAAAATTCG
CCACAACGTGGAGGATGGCAGCGTGCAGCTGGCTGATCACTACCAGCAAAACACTCCAATCGGTGATGGT
CCTGTTCTGCTGCCAGACAATCACTATCTGAGCACGCAAAGCGTTCTGTCTAAAGATCCGAACGAGAAAC
GCGATCATATGGTTCTGCTGGAGTTCGTAACCGCAGCGGGCATCACGCATGGTATGGATGAACTGTACAA
ATGATGATACTAGTAGCGGCCGCTGCAGGAGTCACTAAGGGTTAGTTAGTTAGATTAGCAGAAAGTCAAA
AGCCTCCGACCGGAGGCTTTTGACTAAAACTTCCCTTGGGGTTATCATTGGGGCTCACTCAAAGGCGGTA
ATCAGATAAAAAAAATCCTTAGCTTTCGCTAAGGATGATTTCTGCTAGTATTATTAGAAAAACTCATCGA
GCATCAAATGAAACTGCAATTTATTCATATCAGGATTATCAATACCATATTTTTGAAAAAGCCGTTTCTG
TAATGAAGGAGAAAACTCACCGAGGCAGTTCCAAAGAATGGCAAGGTCCTGGTAACGGTCTGCGATTCCG
ACCCGTCCAACATCAATACAACCTATTAATTTCCCCTCGTCAAAAATAAGGTTATCAAGTGAGAAATCAC
CATGAGTGACGACTGAATCCGGTGAGAATGGCAAGAGCTTGTGCATTTCTTTCCAGACTTGTTCAACAGG
CCAGCCATTACGCTCGTCATCAAAATCACTCGCATCAACCAAACCGTTATTCATGCGTGATTGCGCCTGA
GCAAGACGAAATACACGATCGCTGTTAAAAGGACAATTACAAACAGGAATCGAATGTAACCGGCGCAGGA
ACACGGCCAGCGCATCAACAATATTTTCACCTGAATCAGGATATTCTTCTAATACCTGGAAGGCTGTTTT
CCCAGGAATCGCGGTGGTGAGTAACCACGCATCATCAGGAGTACGGATAAAATGCTTGATGGTCGGGAGA
GGCATAAACTCCGTCAGCCAGTTGAGACGGACCATCTCATCTGTAACATCATTGGCAACGCTACCTTTGC
CATGTTTCAGAAACAACTCTGGCGCATCGGGCTTCCCATACAAGCGATAGATTGTCGCACCTGATTGCCC
GACATTATCGCGAGCCCATTTATACCCATATAAATCAGCGTCCATGTTGGAGTTTAAGCGCGGACGGGAG
CAAGACGTTTCCCGTTGAATATGGCTCATAACACCCCTTGTATTACTGTTTATGTAAGCAGACAGTTTTA
TTGTTCATGATGATATATTTTTATCTTGTGCAATGTAACATCAGAGATTTTGAGACACAACGTGGCTTTG
TTGAATAAATCGAACTTTTGCTGAGTTGAAGGATCAGCTCTAGTAGTTACATTGTCGATCTGTTCATGGT
GAACAGCTTTAAATGCACCAAAAACTCGTAAAAGCTCTGATGTATCTATCTTTTTTACACCGTTTTCATC
TGTGCATATGGACAGTTTTCCCTTTGATATCTAACGGTGAACAGTTGTTCTACTTTTGTTTGTTAGTCTT
GATGCTTCACTGATAGATACAAGAGCCATAAGAACCTCAGATCCTTCCGTATTTAGCCAGTATGTTCTCT
AGTGTGGTTCGTTGTTTTTGCGTGAGCCATGAGAACGAACCATTGAGATCATGCTTACTTTGCATGTCAC
TCAAAAATTTTGCCTCAAAACTGGTGAGCTGAATTTTTGCAGTTAAAGCATCGTGTAGTGTTTTTCTTAG
TCCGTTACGTAGGTAGGAATCTGATGTAATGGTTGTTGGTATTTTGTCACCATTCATTTTTATCTGGTTG
TTCTCAAGTTCGGTTACGAGATCCATTTGTCTATCTAGTTCAACTTGGAAAATCAACGTATCAGTCGGGC
GGCCTCGCTTATCAACCACCAATTTCATATTGCTGTAAGTGTTTAAATCTTTACTTATTGGTTTCAAAAC
CCATTGGTTAAGCCTTTTAAACTCATGGTAGTTATTTTCAAGCATTAACATGAACTTAAATTCATCAAGG
CTAATCTCTATATTTGCCTTGTGAGTTTTCTTTTGTGTTAGTTCTTTTAATAACCACTCATAAATCCTCA
TAGAGTATTTGTTTTCAAAAGACTTAACATGTTCCAGATTATATTTTATGAATTTTTTTAACTGGAAAAG
ATAAGGCAATATCTCTTCACTAAAAACTAATTCTAATTTTTCGCTTGAGAACTTGGCATAGTTTGTCCAC
TGGAAAATCTCAAAGCCTTTAACCAAAGGATTCCTGATTTCCACAGTTCTCGTCATCAGCTCTCTGGTTG
CTTTAGCTAATACACCATAAGCATTTTCCCTACTGATGTTCATCATCTGAGCGTATTGGTTATAAGTGAA
CGATACCGTCCGTTCTTTCCTTGTAGGGTTTTCAATCGTGGGGTTGAGTAGTGCCACACAGCATAAAATT
AGCTTGGTTTCATGCTCCGTTAAGTCATAGCGACTAATCGCTAGTTCATTTGCTTTGAAAACAACTAATT
CAGACATACATCTCAATTGGTCTAGGTGATTTTAATCACTATACCAATTGAGATGGGCTAGTCAATGATA
ATTACATGTCCTTTTCCTTTGAGTTGTGGGTATCTGTAAATTCTGCTAGACCTTTGCTGGAAAACTTGTA
AATTCTGCTAGACCCTCTGTAAATTCCGCTAGACCTTTGTGTGTTTTTTTTGTTTATATTCAAGTGGTTA
TAATTTATAGAATAAAGAAAGAATAAAAAAAGATAAAAAGAATAGATCCCAGCCCTGTGTATAACTCACT
ACTTTAGTCAGTTCCGCAGTATTACAAAAGGATGTCGCAAACGCTGTTTGCTCCTCTACAAAACAGACCT
TAAAACCCTAAAGGCTTAAGTAGCACCCTCGCAAGCTCGGGCAAATCGCTGAATATTCCTTTTGTCTCCG
ACCATCAGGCACCTGAGTCGCTGTCTTTTTCGTGACATTCAGTTCGCTGCGCTCACGGCTCTGGCAGTGA
ATGGGGGTAAATGGCACTACAGGCGCCTTTTATGGATTCATGCAAGGAAACTACCCATAATACAAGAAAA
GCCCGTCACGGGCTTCTCAGGGCGTTTTATGGCGGGTCTGCTATGTGGTGCTATCTGACTTTTTGCTGTT
CAGCAGTTCCTGCCCTCTGATTTTCCAGTCTGACCACTTCGGATTATCCCGTGACAGGTCATTCAGACTG
GCTAATGCACCCAGTAAGGCAGCGGTATCATCAACAGGCTTACCCGTCTTACTGTCCCTAGTGCTTGGAT
TCTCACCAATAAAAAACGCCCGGCGGCAACCGAGCGTTCTGAACAAATCCAGATGGAGTTCTGAGGTCAT
TACTGGATCTATCAACAGGAGTCCAAGCGAGCTCGTAAACTTGGTCTGACAGCTCTAGCTCCGGCAAAAA
AACGGGCAAGGTGTCACCACCCTGCCCTTTTTCTTTAAAACCGAAAAGATTACTTCGCGTTTGCCACCTG
ACGTCTAAGAAAAGGAATATTCAGCAATTTGCCCGTGCCGAAGAAAGGCCCACCCGTGAAGGTGAGCCAG
TGAGTTGATTGCTACGTAATTAGTTAGTTAGCCCTTAGTGACTC
