>Addgene plasmid #69941 | pSCKtheoRaj12-o11 | depositor partial sequence | sequence record 124980 | TheoRaj12-cisRaj11-sfGFP
GAATTCGCGGCCGCTTCTAGAGACAGAAAAGCCCGCCTTTCGGCGGGCTTTGCCCAGAATCCCTTCGAGC
AAATCCTAGCGAGGTGCCGCTAGATTCGCTCAAAGGAACCCTTCTTCCTGCCCGTCTGGAATCCAGGACA
CCTGCCAAGGGCCTTTCGGCTGGTATGTATTTCGTCCTATTTGGGACTCATCAGCTGGATGTACGAAGGC
AGCGCCGTGCTCAGTATCTCTATCACTGATAGGGATGTCAATCTCTATCACTGATAGGGAGCTAGCCAAT
TGATGCATGCTAGCATAAATGTGAGCGGATAACATTGACATTGTGAGCGGATAACAAGATACTGAGCACC
CTCGCATAATTTCACTTCTTCAATCCTCCCGTTAAAGAGGAGAAATTATGAATGACTAGCCGTAAAGGCG
AAGAGCTGTTCACTGGTGTCGTCCCTATTCTGGTGGAACTGGATGGTGATGTCAACGGTCATAAGTTTTC
CGTGCGTGGCGAGGGTGAAGGTGACGCAACTAATGGTAAACTGACGCTGAAGTTCATCTGTACTACTGGT
AAACTGCCGGTACCTTGGCCGACTCTGGTAACGACGCTGACTTATGGTGTTCAGTGCTTTGCTCGTTATC
CGGACCATATGAAGCAGCATGACTTCTTCAAGTCCGCCATGCCGGAAGGCTATGTGCAGGAACGCACGAT
TTCCTTTAAGGATGACGGCACGTACAAAACGCGTGCGGAAGTGAAATTTGAAGGCGATACCCTGGTAAAC
CGCATTGAGCTGAAAGGCATTGACTTTAAAGAAGACGGCAATATCCTGGGCCATAAGCTGGAATACAATT
TTAACAGCCACAATGTTTACATCACCGCCGATAAACAAAAAAATGGCATTAAAGCGAATTTTAAAATTCG
CCACAACGTGGAGGATGGCAGCGTGCAGCTGGCTGATCACTACCAGCAAAACACTCCAATCGGTGATGGT
CCTGTTCTGCTGCCAGACAATCACTATCTGAGCACGCAAAGCGTTCTGTCTAAAGATCCGAACGAGAAAC
GCGATCATATGGTTCTGCTGGAGTTCGTAACCGCAGCGGGCATCACGCATGGTATGGATGAACTGTACAA
ATGATGATACTAGTAGCGGCCGCTGCAG
