>Addgene plasmid #69941 | pSCKtheoRaj12-o11 | addgene partial sequence | sequence record 128190 | RNAde-BB-1F 5'-tgccacctgacgtctaagaa-3'
TGCTACGTAATTAGTTAGTTAGCCCTTAGTGACTCGAATTCGCGGCCGCTTCTAGAGACAGAAAAGCCCG
CCTTTCGGCGGGCTTTGCCCAGAATCCCTTCGAGCAAATCCTAGCGAGGTGCCGCTAGATTCGCTCAAAG
GAACCCTTCTTCCTGCCCGTCTGGAATCCAGGACACCTGCCAAGGGCCTTTCGGCTGGTATGTATTTCGT
CCTATTTGGGACTCATCAGCTGGATGTACGAAGGCAGCGCCGTGCTCAGTATCTCTATCACTGATAGGGA
TGTCAATCTCTATCACTGATAGGGAGCTAGCCAATTGATGCATGCTAGCATAAATGTGAGCGGATAACAT
TGACATTGTGAGCGGATAACAAGATACTGAGCACCCTCGCATAATTTCACTTCTTCAATCCTCCCGTTAA
AGAGGAGAAATTATGAATGACTAGCCGTAAAGGCGAAGAGCTGTTCACTGGTGTCGTCCCTATTCTGGTG
GAACTGGATGGTGATGTCAACGGTCATAAGTTTTCCGTGCGTGGCGAGGGTGAAGGTGACGCAACTAATG
GTAAACTGACGCTGAAGTTCATCTGTACTACTGGTAAACTGCCGGTACCTTGG
