>Addgene plasmid #69941 | pSCKtheoRaj12-o11 | addgene partial sequence | sequence record 128235 | RNAde-BB-2R 5'-attaccgcctttgagtgagc -3'
ATAGTGATTGTCTGGCAGCAGAACAGGACCATCACCGATTGGAGTGTTTTGCTGGTAGTGATCAGCCAGC
TGCACGCTGCCATCCTCCACGTTGTGGCGAATTTTAAAATTCGCTTTAATGCCATTTTTTTGTTTATCGG
CGGTGATGTAAACATTGTGGCTGTTAAAATTGTATTCCAGCTTATGGCCCAGGATATTGCCGTCTTCTTT
AAAGTCAATGCCTTTCAGCTCAATGCGGTTTACCAGGGTATCGCCTTCAAATTTCACTTCCGCACGCGTT
TTGTACGTGCCGTCATCCTTAAAGGAAATCGTGCGTTCCTGCACATAGCCTTCCGGCATGGCGGACTTGA
AGAAGTCATGCTGCTTCATATGGTCCGGATAACGAGCAAAGCACTGAACACCATAAGTCAGCGTCGTT
